Addgene plasmid #190578: plx307 SHOC2 V5 V64G
Purpose: SHOC2 variant overexpression
Depositing lab: William Hahn. Depositing organization: Dana-Farber Cancer Institute. Publication: Structure-function analysis of the SHOC2-MRAS-PP1C holophosphatase complex. Kwon JJ, Hajian B, Bian Y, Young LC, Amor AJ, Fuller JR, Fraley CV, Sykes AM, So J, Pan J, Baker L, Lee SJ, Wheeler DB, Mayhew DL, Persky NS, Yang X, Root DE, Barsotti AM, Stamford AW, Perry CK, Burgin A, McCormick F, Lemke CT, Hahn WC, Aguirre AJ. Nature. 2022 Jul 13. pii: 10.1038/s41586-022-04928-2. doi: 10.1038/s41586-022-04928-2. PubMed 35831509.
Backbone
  Vector backbone: plx307
  Vector type: Mammalian Expression, Lentiviral
Growth in bacteria
  Bacterial resistance: Ampicillin, 100 μg/mL
  Growth temperature: 37°C
  Growth strain: NEB Stable
  Copy number: Unknown
Gene/Insert
  Gene/Insert name: SHOC2
  Species: H. sapiens (human)
  Entrez Gene: SHOC2 (a.k.a. NSLH1, SIAA0862, SOC2, SUR8)
Terms and licenses: Academic/Nonprofit Terms; Industry Terms: Not Available to Industry
How to cite: plx307 SHOC2 V5 V64G was a gift from William Hahn (Addgene plasmid # 190578 ; http://n2t.net/addgene:190578 ; RRID:Addgene_190578)
