[The description below was written by a language model from this plasmid's Addgene catalogue record and pLannotate feature annotations shown in this document.]
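Description:
plx307 SHOC2 V5 V64G is a third-generation-style, self-inactivating HIV-1 lentiviral vector built on the plx307 backbone for overexpressing a variant of human SHOC2 in mammalian cells. In bacteria it is maintained through a high-copy ColE1/pUC-type origin and selected with ampicillin via the bla gene. An f1 origin and remnants of lac and T7/T3 cloning-vector sequence are also present. The viral portion comprises an RSV promoter fused to a truncated 5' LTR, the Ψ packaging signal with a gag fragment, the RRE for Rev-dependent export, a cPPT/CTS, and a ΔU3 3' LTR followed by an SV40 polyadenylation signal. Genomic RNA is therefore transcribed in packaging cells independently of Tat, and the integrated provirus lacks LTR promoter activity.

Two expression units sit within the proviral region. An SV40 early promoter/origin segment drives puromycin N-acetyltransferase, which allows puromycin selection of transduced cells. Downstream, the strong constitutive EF-1α promoter drives the SHOC2 open reading frame. This ORF is flanked by attB1 and attB2 sites, indicating Gateway recombination cloning, and is followed by a V5 epitope tag positioned for a C-terminal fusion. A WPRE lies after the tag to enhance transcript expression. SHOC2 is a regulatory subunit that, with MRAS, directs the PP1 catalytic subunit to dephosphorylate an inhibitory site on RAF and so promotes MAPK signalling. The construct name indicates a V64G substitution, although the feature table does not annotate the mutation itself. The stated purpose is SHOC2 variant overexpression, in keeping with structure-function analysis of the SHOC2-MRAS-PP1C complex, with the V5 tag allowing detection of the expressed protein.
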