Features (pLannotate 1.2.2; 33 found; start..end, strand, type, name):
    525..642     +  misc_feature   cPPT/CTS: central polypurine tract and central termination sequence of HIV-1
    707..773     +  CDS            small t antigen (fragment): SV40 (simian virus 40) small t antigen
    780..1958    +  promoter       EF-1α promoter: strong constitutive promoter for human elongation factor EF-1α
   1979..1996    +  protein_bind   attB1 (fragment): mutant version of attB; core recombination site for the Gateway® BP reaction BP Clonase™
   2002..3747    +  CDS            SHOC2: SHOC2_HUMAN - Also known as KIAA0862. Experimental evidence at protein level: Swiss-Prot protein existence level 1. Regulatory subunit of protein phosphatase 1 (PP1c) that acts as a M-Ras/MRAS effector and participates in MAPK pathway activation. Upon M-Ras/MRAS activation, targets PP1c to specifically dephosphorylate the 'Ser-259' inhibitory site of RAF1 kinase and stimulate RAF1 activity at specialized signaling complexes. From Homo sapiens (Human).
   3750..3773    -  protein_bind   attB2: mutant version of attB; recombination site for the Gateway® BP reaction BP Clonase™
   3781..3822    +  CDS            V5 tag: epitope tag from simian virus 5
   3873..4461    +  misc_feature   WPRE: woodchuck hepatitis virus posttranscriptional regulatory element
   4512..4531    +  misc_feature   cPPT/CTS (fragment): central polypurine tract and central termination sequence of HIV-1
   4533..4766    +  LTR            3' LTR (ΔU3): self-inactivating 3' long terminal repeat (LTR) from HIV-1
   4844..4965    +  polyA_signal   SV40 poly(A) signal: SV40 polyadenylation signal
   5005..5140    +  rep_origin     SV40 ori: SV40 origin of replication
   5161..5179    -  promoter       T7 promoter: promoter for bacteriophage T7 RNA polymerase
   5187..5342    +  CDS            lacZα (fragment): LacZα fragment of β-galactosidase; lacZ fragment
   5347..5775    +  rep_origin     f1 ori (sequence partly withheld): f1 bacteriophage origin of replication; arrow indicates direction of (+) strand synthesis
   5828..5932    +  promoter       AmpR promoter: bla
   5933..6793    +  CDS            AmpR: β-lactamase; bla; confers resistance to ampicillin, carbenicillin, and related antibiotics
   6964..7552    +  rep_origin     ori: high-copy-number ColE1/pMB1/pBR322/pUC origin of replication
   7735..7827    +  CDS            lacI (fragment): lac repressor; lacI; The lac repressor binds to the lac operator to inhibit transcription in E. coli. This inhibition can be relieved by adding lactose or isopropyl-β-D-thiogalactopyranoside (IPTG).
   7840..7861    +  protein_bind   CAP binding site: CAP binding activates transcription in the presence of cAMP. E. coli catabolite activator protein
   7876..7906    +  promoter       lac promoter: promoter for the E. coli lac operon
   7914..7930    +  protein_bind   lac operator: The lac repressor binds to the lac operator to inhibit transcription in E. coli. This inhibition can be relieved by adding lactose or isopropyl-β-D-thiogalactopyranoside (IPTG). lac repressor encoded by lacI
   7975..7993    +  promoter       T3 promoter: promoter for bacteriophage T3 RNA polymerase
   8021..8247    +  promoter       RSV promoter: Rous sarcoma virus enhancer/promoter
   8248..8428    +  LTR            5' LTR (truncated): truncated 5' long terminal repeat (LTR) from HIV-1
   8475..8600    +  misc_feature   HIV-1 Ψ: packaging signal of human immunodeficiency virus type 1
   8584..8947    +  CDS            HIV-1 gag (fragment): gag protein from human immunodeficiency virus 1; gag
   9093..9326    +  misc_feature   RRE: The Rev response element (RRE) of HIV-1 allows for Rev-dependent mRNA export from the nucleus to the cytoplasm.
   9703..9729    +  CDS            Rev (fragment): human immunodeficiency virus 1 (HIV-1) Rev protein; rev; enhances nuclear export of unspliced and incompletely spliced viral mRNAs
   9736..9759    +  promoter       SV40 promoter (fragment): SV40 early promoter
   9760..9831    +  promoter       SV40 promoter (fragment): SV40 enhancer and early promoter
   9855..9990    +  rep_origin     SV40 ori: SV40 origin of replication
  10036..476     +  CDS            PuroR (fragment) (across the origin): puromycin N-acetyltransferase; pac from Streptomyces; confers resistance to puromycin
>Addgene plasmid #190578 | plx307 SHOC2 V5 V64G | addgene full sequence | sequence record 376541 | Addgene NGS Result
GCCACATCGAGCGGGTCACCGAGCTGCAAGAACTCTTCCTCACGCGCGTCGGGCTCGACATCGGCAAGGT
GTGGGTCGCGGACGACGGCGCCGCCGTGGCGGTCTGGACCACGCCGGAGAGCGTCGAAGCGGGGGCGGTG
TTCGCCGAGATCGGCCCGCGCATGGCCGAGTTGAGCGGTTCCCGGCTGGCCGCGCAGCAACAGATGGAAG
GCCTCCTGGCGCCGCACCGGCCCAAGGAGCCCGCGTGGTTCCTGGCCACCGTCGGCGTCTCGCCCGACCA
CCAGGGCAAGGGTCTGGGCAGCGCCGTCGTGCTCCCCGGAGTGGAGGCGGCCGAGCGCGCCGGGGTGCCC
GCCTTCCTGGAGACCTCCGCGCCCCGCAACCTCCCCTTCTACGAGCGGCTCGGCTTCACCGTCACCGCCG
ACGTCGAGGTGCCCGAAGGACCGCGCACCTGGTGCATGACCCGCAAGCCCGGTGCCAGTTAACGAATTCT
AGATCTTGAGACAAATGGCAGTATTCATCCACAATTTTAAAAGAAAAGGGGGGATTGGGGGGTACAGTGC
AGGGGAAAGAATAGTAGACATAATAGCAACAGACATACAAACTAAAGAATTACAAAAACAAATTACAAAA
ATTCAAAATTTTCGGGTTTATTACAGGGACAGCAGAGATCCACTTTGGCGCCGGCTCGAGGCCTGCAGGT
GCAAAGATGGATAAAGTTTTAAACAGAGAGGAATCTTTGCAGCTAATGGACCTTCTAGGTCTTGAAAGGA
GTGGGAATTGGCTCCGGTGCCCGTCAGTGGGCAGAGCGCACATCGCCCACAGTCCCCGAGAAGTTGGGGG
GAGGGGTCGGCAATTGAACCGGTGCCTAGAGAAGGTGGCGCGGGGTAAACTGGGAAAGTGATGTCGTGTA
CTGGCTCCGCCTTTTTCCCGAGGGTGGGGGAGAACCGTATATAAGTGCAGTAGTCGCCGTGAACGTTCTT
TTTCGCAACGGGTTTGCCGCCAGAACACAGGTAAGTGCCGTGTGTGGTTCCCGCGGGCCTGGCCTCTTTA
CGGGTTATGGCCCTTGCGTGCCTTGAATTACTTCCACCTGGCTGCAGTACGTGATTCTTGATCCCGAGCT
TCGGGTTGGAAGTGGGTGGGAGAGTTCGAGGCCTTGCGCTTAAGGAGCCCCTTCGCCTCGTGCTTGAGTT
GAGGCCTGGCCTGGGCGCTGGGGCCGCCGCGTGCGAATCTGGTGGCACCTTCGCGCCTGTCTCGCTGCTT
TCGATAAGTCTCTAGCCATTTAAAATTTTTGATGACCTGCTGCGACGCTTTTTTTCTGGCAAGATAGTCT
TGTAAATGCGGGCCAAGATCTGCACACTGGTATTTCGGTTTTTGGGGCCGCGGGCGGCGACGGGGCCCGT
GCGTCCCAGCGCACATGTTCGGCGAGGCGGGGCCTGCGAGCGCGGCCACCGAGAATCGGACGGGGGTAGT
CTCAAGCTGGCCGGCCTGCTCTGGTGCCTGGCCTCGCGCCGCCGTGTATCGCCCCGCCCTGGGCGGCAAG
GCTGGCCCGGTCGGCACCAGTTGCGTGAGCGGAAAGATGGCCGCTTCCCGGCCCTGCTGCAGGGAGCTCA
AAATGGAGGACGCGGCGCTCGGGAGAGCGGGCGGGTGAGTCACCCACACAAAGGAAAAGGGCCTTTCCGT
CCTCAGCCGTCGCTTCATGTGACTCCACGGAGTACCGGGCGCCGTCCAGGCACCTCGATTAGTTCTCGAG
CTTTTGGAGTACGTCGTCTTTAGGTTGGGGGGAGGGGTTTTATGCGATGGAGTTTCCCCACACTGAGTGG
GTGGAGACTGAAGTTAGGCCAGCTTGGCACTTGATGTAATTCTCCTTGGAATTTGCCCTTTTTGAGTTTG
GATCTTGGTTCATTCTCAAGCCTCAGACAGTGGTTCAAAGTTTTTTTCTTCCATTTCAGGTGTCGTGAGG
CTAGCATCGATTGATCAACAAGTTTGTACAAAAAAGTTGGCATGAGTAGTAGTTTAGGAAAAGAAAAAGA
CTCTAAAGAAAAAGATCCCAAAGTACCATCAGCCAAGGAAAGAGAAAAGGAGGCAAAAGCCTCTGGAGGT
TTTGGGAAAGAGAGCAAAGAAAAAGAACCTAAGACCAAAGGGAAAGATGCCAAAGATGGAAAGAAGGACT
CCAGTGCTGCCCAACCAGGGGGCGCATTTTCAGTTGACAATACGATCAAACGGCCAAACCCAGCACCTGG
GACTAGAAAAAAATCCAGCAATGCAGAGGTGATTAAAGAGCTCAACAAATGCCGGGAAGAGAATTCAATG
CGTTTGGACTTATCCAAGAGATCTATACACATATTGCCATCATCAATCAAAGAGTTGACTCAATTAACAG
AACTTTATTTATACAGTAACAAATTGCAGTCCCTCCCAGCAGAGGTGGGATGTTTAGTAAATCTCATGAC
ACTGGCTCTAAGTGAAAATTCACTTACCAGTTTGCCTGACTCTCTTGATAACTTGAAGAAGCTGCGGATG
CTTGATTTACGGCATAATAAACTGAGAGAAATTCCTTCAGTGGTGTATAGGCTGGATTCTCTCACCACTC
TTTATCTTCGATTTAATCGTATAACTACTGTGGAAAAGGACATCAAAAACTTGTCAAAACTCAGCATGCT
TAGCATTCGAGAGAACAAAATTAAACAACTACCTGCTGAAATTGGTGAATTATGTAATCTCATCACGCTG
GATGTAGCTCACAATCAACTTGAACACCTTCCAAAGGAGATTGGAAACTGTACACAGATAACCAACCTTG
ACTTGCAGCACAATGAACTGCTAGACCTCCCAGATACTATAGGAAACCTGTCCAGTTTAAGTCGTCTTGG
TCTGAGATATAACAGACTGTCAGCAATACCCAGATCATTAGCAAAATGCAGTGCACTTGAAGAATTAAAT
TTAGAGAACAATAACATTTCTACTTTACCAGAGAGTCTTTTATCAAGTCTTGTGAAACTGAATAGTTTGA
CCTTAGCTAGAAATTGCTTCCAGTTGTATCCAGTGGGTGGTCCATCTCAGTTTTCTACCATCTATTCCCT
CAACATGGAACACAATCGAATCAACAAAATTCCATTTGGAATTTTCTCCAGAGCAAAAGTATTAAGTAAG
CTGAATATGAAGGACAATCAGTTAACATCACTTCCCTTGGATTTTGGAACTTGGACCAGTATGGTAGAAT
TGAATTTAGCCACTAATCAGCTCACAAAGATCCCTGAGGATGTGTCTGGTCTCGTTTCTCTTGAGGTTCT
TATCTTATCAAACAATCTTCTAAAGAAGCTTCCCCATGGTCTTGGAAACCTTAGGAAGTTAAGAGAGTTG
GATCTAGAAGAGAACAAATTGGAATCCTTGCCAAATGAAATTGCATATCTTAAGGATTTACAGAAATTAG
TCTTGACAAACAACCAGTTGACCACTCTTCCCAGAGGCATTGGTCACCTTACTAATCTCACACATCTGGG
CCTTGGAGAGAACCTACTTACTCACCTTCCTGAAGAAATTGGTACACTGGAGAACCTAGAAGAACTGTAT
TTGAATGACAACCCCAACCTGCATAGCCTTCCCTTTGAGCTGGCACTCTGCAGCAAGCTTTCAATCATGA
GTATTGAGAACTGTCCACTCAGTCACCTTCCACCTCAGATTGTTGCTGGGGGGCCTTCTTTCATCATTCA
GTTCTTAAAGATGCAGGGTCCATATCGTGCCATGGTCTGCCCAACTTTCTTGTACAAAGTGGTTGATATC
GGTAAGCCTATCCCTAACCCTCTCCTCGGTCTCGATTCTACGTAGTAATGAACTAGTACCGGTTAAGTCG
ACAATCAACGCGTTAAGTCGACAATCAACCTCTGGATTACAAAATTTGTGAAAGATTGACTGGTATTCTT
AACTATGTTGCTCCTTTTACGCTATGTGGATACGCTGCTTTAATGCCTTTGTATCATGCTATTGCTTCCC
GTATGGCTTTCATTTTCTCCTCCTTGTATAAATCCTGGTTGCTGTCTCTTTATGAGGAGTTGTGGCCCGT
TGTCAGGCAACGTGGCGTGGTGTGCACTGTGTTTGCTGACGCAACCCCCACTGGTTGGGGCATTGCCACC
ACCTGTCAGCTCCTTTCCGGGACTTTCGCTTTCCCCCTCCCTATTGCCACGGCGGAACTCATCGCCGCCT
GCCTTGCCCGCTGCTGGACAGGGGCTCGGCTGTTGGGCACTGACAATTCCGTGGTGTTGTCGGGGAAATC
ATCGTCCTTTCCTTGGCTGCTCGCCTGTGTTGCCACCTGGATTCTGCGCGGGACGTCCTTCTGCTACGTC
CCTTCGGCCCTCAATCCAGCGGACCTTCCTTCCCGCGGCCTGCTGCCGGCTCTGCGGCCTCTTCCGCGTC
TTCGCCTTCGCCCTCAGACGAGTCGGATCTCCCTTTGGGCCGCCTCCCCGCGTCGACTTTAAGACCAATG
ACTTACAAGGCAGCTGTAGATCTTAGCCACTTTTTAAAAGAAAAGGGGGGACTGGAAGGGCTAATTCACT
CCCAACGAAGACAAGATCTGCTTTTTGCTTGTACTGGGTCTCTCTGGTTAGACCAGATCTGAGCCTGGGA
GCTCTCTGGCTAACTAGGGAACCCACTGCTTAAGCCTCAATAAAGCTTGCCTTGAGTGCTTCAAGTAGTG
TGTGCCCGTCTGTTGTGTGACTCTGGTAACTAGAGATCCCTCAGACCCTTTTAGTCAGTGTGGAAAATCT
CTAGCAGTACGTATAGTAGTTCATGTCATCTTATTATTCAGTATTTATAACTTGCAAAGAAATGAATATC
AGAGAGTGAGAGGAACTTGTTTATTGCAGCTTATAATGGTTACAAATAAAGCAATAGCATCACAAATTTC
ACAAATAAAGCATTTTTTTCACTGCATTCTAGTTGTGGTTTGTCCAAACTCATCAATGTATCTTATCATG
TCTGGCTCTAGCTATCCCGCCCCTAACTCCGCCCATCCCGCCCCTAACTCCGCCCAGTTCCGCCCATTCT
CCGCCCCATGGCTGACTAATTTTTTTTATTTATGCAGAGGCCGAGGCCGCCTCGGCCTCTGAGCTATTCC
AGAAGTAGTGAGGAGGCTTTTTTGGAGGCCTAGGGACGTACCCAATTCGCCCTATAGTGAGTCGTATTAC
GCGCGCTCACTGGCCGTCGTTTTACAACGTCGTGACTGGGAAAACCCTGGCGTTACCCAACTTAATCGCC
TTGCAGCACATCCCCCTTTCGCCAGCTGGCGTAATAGCGAAGAGGCCCGCACCGATCGCCCTTCCCAACA
GTTGCGCAGCCTGAATGGCGAATGGG
[124 nt withheld, positions 5347-5470]
C
[91 nt withheld, positions 5472-5562]
A
[49 nt withheld, positions 5564-5612]
CCTTTGACGTTGGAGTCCACGTTCTTT
[37 nt withheld, positions 5640-5676]
ACCCTATCTCGGTCTATTCTTTTGATTTATAAGGGATTTTGCCGATTTCGGCCTATTGGTTAAAAAATGA
GCTGATTTAACAAAAATTTAACGCGAATTTTAACAAAATATTAACGCTTACAATTTAGGTGGCACTTTTC
GGGGAAATGTGCGCGGAACCCCTATTTGTTTATTTTTCTAAATACATTCAAATATGTATCCGCTCATGAG
ACAATAACCCTGATAAATGCTTCAATAATATTGAAAAAGGAAGAGTATGAGTATTCAACATTTCCGTGTC
GCCCTTATTCCCTTTTTTGCGGCATTTTGCCTTCCTGTTTTTGCTCACCCAGAAACGCTGGTGAAAGTAA
AAGATGCTGAAGATCAGTTGGGTGCACGAGTGGGTTACATCGAACTGGATCTCAACAGCGGTAAGATCCT
TGAGAGTTTTCGCCCCGAAGAACGTTTTCCAATGATGAGCACTTTTAAAGTTCTGCTATGTGGCGCGGTA
TTATCCCGTATTGACGCCGGGCAAGAGCAACTCGGTCGCCGCATACACTATTCTCAGAATGACTTGGTTG
AGTACTCACCAGTCACAGAAAAGCATCTTACGGATGGCATGACAGTAAGAGAATTATGCAGTGCTGCCAT
AACCATGAGTGATAACACTGCGGCCAACTTACTTCTGACAACGATCGGAGGACCGAAGGAGCTAACCGCT
TTTTTGCACAACATGGGGGATCATGTAACTCGCCTTGATCGTTGGGAACCGGAGCTGAATGAAGCCATAC
CAAACGACGAGCGTGACACCACGATGCCTGTAGCAATGGCAACAACGTTGCGCAAACTATTAACTGGCGA
ACTACTTACTCTAGCTTCCCGGCAACAATTAATAGACTGGATGGAGGCGGATAAAGTTGCAGGACCACTT
CTGCGCTCGGCCCTTCCGGCTGGCTGGTTTATTGCTGATAAATCTGGAGCCGGTGAGCGTGGGTCTCGCG
GTATCATTGCAGCACTGGGGCCAGATGGTAAGCCCTCCCGTATCGTAGTTATCTACACGACGGGGAGTCA
GGCAACTATGGATGAACGAAATAGACAGATCGCTGAGATAGGTGCCTCACTGATTAAGCATTGGTAACTG
TCAGACCAAGTTTACTCATATATACTTTAGATTGATTTAAAACTTCATTTTTAATTTAAAAGGATCTAGG
TGAAGATCCTTTTTGATAATCTCATGACCAAAATCCCTTAACGTGAGTTTTCGTTCCACTGAGCGTCAGA
CCCCGTAGAAAAGATCAAAGGATCTTCTTGAGATCCTTTTTTTCTGCGCGTAATCTGCTGCTTGCAAACA
AAAAAACCACCGCTACCAGCGGTGGTTTGTTTGCCGGATCAAGAGCTACCAACTCTTTTTCCGAAGGTAA
CTGGCTTCAGCAGAGCGCAGATACCAAATACTGTTCTTCTAGTGTAGCCGTAGTTAGGCCACCACTTCAA
GAACTCTGTAGCACCGCCTACATACCTCGCTCTGCTAATCCTGTTACCAGTGGCTGCTGCCAGTGGCGAT
AAGTCGTGTCTTACCGGGTTGGACTCAAGACGATAGTTACCGGATAAGGCGCAGCGGTCGGGCTGAACGG
GGGGTTCGTGCACACAGCCCAGCTTGGAGCGAACGACCTACACCGAACTGAGATACCTACAGCGTGAGCT
ATGAGAAAGCGCCACGCTTCCCGAAGGGAGAAAGGCGGACAGGTATCCGGTAAGCGGCAGGGTCGGAACA
GGAGAGCGCACGAGGGAGCTTCCAGGGGGAAACGCCTGGTATCTTTATAGTCCTGTCGGGTTTCGCCACC
TCTGACTTGAGCGTCGATTTTTGTGATGCTCGTCAGGGGGGCGGAGCCTATGGAAAAACGCCAGCAACGC
GGCCTTTTTACGGTTCCTGGCCTTTTGCTGGCCTTTTGCTCACATGTTCTTTCCTGCGTTATCCCCTGAT
TCTGTGGATAACCGTATTACCGCCTTTGAGTGAGCTGATACCGCTCGCCGCAGCCGAACGACCGAGCGCA
GCGAGTCAGTGAGCGAGGAAGCGGAAGAGCGCCCAATACGCAAACCGCCTCTCCCCGCGCGTTGGCCGAT
TCATTAATGCAGCTGGCACGACAGGTTTCCCGACTGGAAAGCGGGCAGTGAGCGCAACGCAATTAATGTG
AGTTAGCTCACTCATTAGGCACCCCAGGCTTTACACTTTATGCTTCCGGCTCGTATGTTGTGTGGAATTG
TGAGCGGATAACAATTTCACACAGGAAACAGCTATGACCATGATTACGCCAAGCGCGCAATTAACCCTCA
CTAAAGGGAACAAAAGCTGGAGCTGCAAGCTTAATGTAGTCTTATGCAATACTCTTGTAGTCTTGCAACA
TGGTAACGATGAGTTAGCAACATGCCTTACAAGGAGAGAAAAAGCACCGTGCATGCCGATTGGTGGAAGT
AAGGTGGTACGATCGTGCCTTATTAGGAAGGCAACAGACGGGTCTGACATGGATTGGACGAACCACTGAA
TTGCCGCATTGCAGAGATATTGTATTTAAGTGCCTAGCTCGATACATAAACGGGTCTCTCTGGTTAGACC
AGATCTGAGCCTGGGAGCTCTCTGGCTAACTAGGGAACCCACTGCTTAAGCCTCAATAAAGCTTGCCTTG
AGTGCTTCAAGTAGTGTGTGCCCGTCTGTTGTGTGACTCTGGTAACTAGAGATCCCTCAGACCCTTTTAG
TCAGTGTGGAAAATCTCTAGCAGTGGCGCCCGAACAGGGACTTGAAAGCGAAAGGGAAACCAGAGGAGCT
CTCTCGACGCAGGACTCGGCTTGCTGAAGCGCGCACGGCAAGAGGCGAGGGGCGGCGACTGGTGAGTACG
CCAAAAATTTTGACTAGCGGAGGCTAGAAGGAGAGAGATGGGTGCGAGAGCGTCAGTATTAAGCGGGGGA
GAATTAGATCGCGATGGGAAAAAATTCGGTTAAGGCCAGGGGGAAAGAAAAAATATAAATTAAAACATAT
AGTATGGGCAAGCAGGGAGCTAGAACGATTCGCAGTTAATCCTGGCCTGTTAGAAACATCAGAAGGCTGT
AGACAAATACTGGGACAGCTACAACCATCCCTTCAGACAGGATCAGAAGAACTTAGATCATTATATAATA
CAGTAGCAACCCTCTATTGTGTGCATCAAAGGATAGAGATAAAAGACACCAAGGAAGCTTTAGACAAGAT
AGAGGAAGAGCAAAACAAAAGTAAGACCACCGCACAGCAAGCGGCCGCTGATCTTCAGACCTGGAGGAGG
AGATATGAGGGACAATTGGAGAAGTGAATTATATAAATATAAAGTAGTAAAAATTGAACCATTAGGAGTA
GCACCCACCAAGGCAAAGAGAAGAGTGGTGCAGAGAGAAAAAAGAGCAGTGGGAATAGGAGCTTTGTTCC
TTGGGTTCTTGGGAGCAGCAGGAAGCACTATGGGCGCAGCGTCAATGACGCTGACGGTACAGGCCAGACA
ATTATTGTCTGGTATAGTGCAGCAGCAGAACAATTTGCTGAGGGCTATTGAGGCGCAACAGCATCTGTTG
CAACTCACAGTCTGGGGCATCAAGCAGCTCCAGGCAAGAATCCTGGCTGTGGAAAGATACCTAAAGGATC
AACAGCTCCTGGGGATTTGGGGTTGCTCTGGAAAACTCATTTGCACCACTGCTGTGCCTTGGAATGCTAG
TTGGAGTAATAAATCTCTGGAACAGATTTGGAATCACACGACCTGGATGGAGTGGGACAGAGAAATTAAC
AATTACACAAGCTTAATACACTCCTTAATTGAAGAATCGCAAAACCAGCAAGAAAAGAATGAACAAGAAT
TATTGGAATTAGATAAATGGGCAAGTTTGTGGAATTGGTTTAACATAACAAATTGGCTGTGGTATATAAA
ATTATTCATAATGATAGTAGGAGGCTTGGTAGGTTTAAGAATAGTTTTTGCTGTACTTTCTATAGTGAAT
AGAGTTAGGCAGGGATATTCACCATTATCGTTTCAGACCCACCTCCCAACCCCGAGGGGACCCATGCATT
GCATCTCAATTAGTCAGCAACCAGGTGTGGAAAGTCCCCAGGCTCCCCAGCAGGCAGAAGTATGCAAAGC
ATGCGTCTCAATTAGTCAGCAACCATAGTCCCGCCCCTAACTCCGCCCATCCCGCCCCTAACTCCGCCCA
GTTCCGCCCATTCTCCGCCCCATGGCTGACTAATTTTTTTTATTTATGCAGAGGCCGAGGCCGCCTCGGC
CTCTGAGCTATTCCAGAAGTAGTGAGGAGGCTTTTTTGGAGGCCTAGGCTTTTGCAAAAAGCTTTCTAGA
GGTACCACCGGAGCTTACCATGACCGAGTACAAGCCCACGGTGCGCCTCGCCACCCGCGACGACGTCCCC
AGGGCCGTACGCACCCTCGCCGCCGCGTTCGCCGACTACCCCGCCACGCGCCACACCGTCGATCCGGACC
